>Addgene plasmid #204771 | SARS-CoV-2 Mpro protease (A193S mutant - clinical mutant); aliases: 3CLpro, 3C-like | addgene full sequence | sequence record 416322 | Addgene NGS Result
ATATCTCACTCGCAATCAAATTCAGCCGATAGCGGAACGGGAAGGCGACTGGAGTGCCATGTCCGGTTTT
CAACAAACCATGCAAATGCTGAATGAGGGCATCGTTCCCACTGCGATGCTGGTTGCCAACGATCAGATGG
CGCTGGGCGCAATGCGCGCCATTACCGAGTCCGGGCTGCGCGTTGGTGCGGATATCTCGGTAGTGGGATA
CGACGATACCGAAGACAGCTCATGTTATATCCCGCCGTTAACCACCATCAAACAGGATTTTCGCCTGCTG
GGGCAAACCAGCGTGGACCGCTTGCTGCAACTCTCTCAGGGCCAGGCGGTGAAGGGCAATCAGCTGTTGC
CCGTCTCACTGGTGAAAAGAAAAACCACCCTGGCGCCCAATACGCAAACCGCCTCTCCCCGCGCGTTGGC
CGATTCATTAATGCAGCTGGCACGACAGGTTTCCCGACTGGAAAGCGGGCAGTGAGCGCAACGCAATTAA
TGTAAGTTAGCTCACTCATTAGGCACCGGGATCTCGACCGATGCCCTTGAGAGCCTTCAACCCAGTCAGC
TCCTTCCGGTGGGCGCGGGGCATGACTATCGTCGCCGCACTTATGACTGTCTTCTTTATCATGCAACTCG
TAGGACAGGTGCCGGCAGCGCTCTGGGTCATTTTCGGCGAGGACCGCTTTCGCTGGAGCGCGACGATGAT
CGGCCTGTCGCTTGCGGTATTCGGAATCTTGCACGCCCTCGCTCAAGCCTTCGTCACTGGTCCCGCCACC
AAACGTTTCGGCGAGAAGCAGGCCATTATCGCCGGCATGGCGGCCCCACGGGTGCGCATGATCGTGCTCC
TGTCGTTGAGGACCCGGCTAGGCTGGCGGGGTTGCCTTACTGGTTAGCAGAATGAATCACCGATACGCGA
GCGAACGTGAAGCGACTGCTGCTGCAAAACGTCTGCGACCTGAGCAACAACATGAATGGTCTTCGGTTTC
CGTGTTTCGTAAAGTCTGGAAACGCGGAAGTCAGCGCCCTGCACCATTATGTTCCGGATCTGCATCGCAG
GATGCTGCTGGCTACCCTGTGGAACACCTACATCTGTATTAACGAAGCGCTGGCATTGACCCTGAGTGAT
TTTTCTCTGGTCCCGCCGCATCCATACCGCCAGTTGTTTACCCTCACAACGTTCCAGTAACCGGGCATGT
TCATCATCAGTAACCCGTATCGTGAGCATCCTCTCTCGTTTCATCGGTATCATTACCCCCATGAACAGAA
ATCCCCCTTACACGGAGGCATCAGTGACCAAACAGGAAAAAACCGCCCTTAACATGGCCCGCTTTATCAG
AAGCCAGACATTAACGCTTCTGGAGAAACTCAACGAGCTGGACGCGGATGAACAGGCAGACATCTGTGAA
TCGCTTCACGACCACGCTGATGAGCTTTACCGCAGCTGCCTCGCGCGTTTCGGTGATGACGGTGAAAACC
TCTGACACATGCAGCTCCCGGAGACGGTCACAGCTTGTCTGTAAGCGGATGCCGGGAGCAGACAAGCCCG
TCAGGGCGCGTCAGCGGGTGTTGGCGGGTGTCGGGGCGCAGCCATGACCCAGTCACGTAGCGATAGCGGA
GTGTATACTGGCTTAACTATGCGGCATCAGAGCAGATTGTACTGAGAGTGCACCATTGCGGTGTGAAATA
CCGCACAGATGCGTAAGGAGAAAATACCGCATCAGGCGCTCTTCCGCTTCCTCGCTCACTGACTCGCTGC
GCTCGGTCGTTCGGCTGCGGCGAGCGGTATCAGCTCACTCAAAGGCGGTAATACGGTTATCCACAGAATC
AGGGGATAACGCAGGAAAGAACATGTGAGCAAAAGGCCAGCAAAAGGCCAGGAACCGTAAAAAGGCCGCG
TTGCTGGCGTTTTTCCATAGGCTCCGCCCCCCTGACGAGCATCACAAAAATCGACGCTCAAGTCAGAGGT
GGCGAAACCCGACAGGACTATAAAGATACCAGGCGTTTCCCCCTGGAAGCTCCCTCGTGCGCTCTCCTGT
TCCGACCCTGCCGCTTACCGGATACCTGTCCGCCTTTCTCCCTTCGGGAAGCGTGGCGCTTTCTCATAGC
TCACGCTGTAGGTATCTCAGTTCGGTGTAGGTCGTTCGCTCCAAGCTGGGCTGTGTGCACGAACCCCCCG
TTCAGCCCGACCGCTGCGCCTTATCCGGTAACTATCGTCTTGAGTCCAACCCGGTAAGACACGACTTATC
GCCACTGGCAGCAGCCACTGGTAACAGGATTAGCAGAGCGAGGTATGTAGGCGGTGCTACAGAGTTCTTG
AAGTGGTGGCCTAACTACGGCTACACTAGAAGGACAGTATTTGGTATCTGCGCTCTGCTGAAGCCAGTTA
CCTTCGGAAAAAGAGTTGGTAGCTCTTGATCCGGCAAACAAACCACCGCTGGTAGCGGTGGTTTTTTTGT
TTGCAAGCAGCAGATTACGCGCAGAAAAAAAGGATCTCAAGAAGATCCTTTGATCTTTTCTACGGGGTCT
GACGCTCAGTGGAACGAAAACTCACGTTAAGGGATTTTGGTCATGAACAATAAAACTGTCTGCTTACATA
AACAGTAATACAAGGGGTGTTATGAGCCATATTCAACGGGAAACGTCTTGCTCTAGGCCGCGATTAAATT
CCAACATGGATGCTGATTTATATGGGTATAAATGGGCTCGCGATAATGTCGGGCAATCAGGTGCGACAAT
CTATCGATTGTATGGGAAGCCCGATGCGCCAGAGTTGTTTCTGAAACATGGCAAAGGTAGCGTTGCCAAT
GATGTTACAGATGAGATGGTCAGACTAAACTGGCTGACGGAATTTATGCCTCTTCCGACCATCAAGCATT
TTATCCGTACTCCTGATGATGCATGGTTACTCACCACTGCGATCCCCGGGAAAACAGCATTCCAGGTATT
AGAAGAATATCCTGATTCAGGTGAAAATATTGTTGATGCGCTGGCAGTGTTCCTGCGCCGGTTGCATTCG
ATTCCTGTTTGTAATTGTCCTTTTAACAGCGATCGCGTATTTCGTCTCGCTCAGGCGCAATCACGAATGA
ATAACGGTTTGGTTGATGCGAGTGATTTTGATGACGAGCGTAATGGCTGGCCTGTTGAACAAGTCTGGAA
AGAAATGCATAAACTTTTGCCATTCTCACCGGATTCAGTCGTCACTCATGGTGATTTCTCACTTGATAAC
CTTATTTTTGACGAGGGGAAATTAATAGGTTGTATTGATGTTGGACGAGTCGGAATCGCAGACCGATACC
AGGATCTTGCCATCCTATGGAACTGCCTCGGTGAGTTTTCTCCTTCATTACAGAAACGGCTTTTTCAAAA
ATATGGTATTGATAATCCTGATATGAATAAATTGCAGTTTCATTTGATGCTCGATGAGTTTTTCTAAGAA
TTAATTCATGAGCGGATACATATTTGAATGTATTTAGAAAAATAAACAAATAGGGGTTCCGCGCACATTT
CCCCGAAAAGTGCCACCTAAATTGTAAGCGTTAATATTTTGTTAAAATTCGCGTTAAATTTTTGTTAAAT
CAGCTCATTTTTTAACCAATAGGCCGAAATCGGCAAAATCCCTTATAAATCAAAAGAATAGACCGAGATA
GGGT
[37 nt withheld, positions 3645-3681]
AAAGAACGTGGACTCCAACGTCAAAGG
[49 nt withheld, positions 3709-3757]
T
[91 nt withheld, positions 3759-3849]
G
[124 nt withheld, positions 3851-3974]
CCCATTCGCCAATCCGGATATAGTTCCTCCTTTCAGCAAAAAACCCCTCAAGACCCGTTTAGAGGCCCCA
AGGGGTTATGCTAGTTATTGCTCAGCGGTGGCAGCAGCCAACTCAGCTTCCTTTCGGGCTTTGTTAGCAG
CCGGATCTCAGTGGTGGTGGTGGTGGTGACCCGACGCGGTTATTGGAAAGTAACACCTGAGCATTGTCTA
ACAACATCAAAAGGTGTAAATTCATCTTCTAATAAAGCACTACCCAATATGGTACGTCCATTCATACCAT
TTTGCAGTAATTCTTTTAATGAAGCACACATATCTAAAACGGCAATTCCAGTTTGAGCAGAAAGAGGTCC
TAGTATGTCAACATGGTCTTGTGTTAGAGGTTCATAATTGTACTTCATAGCCACAAGGTTAAAGTCATTA
AGAGTTGTGGTAAATCGATTGAGAAACCACCTGTCTCCATTTATAACAGCAGCGTACAACCAAGCTAAAA
CATTAACTGTAATAGTTGTGTCCGTACCAGCTGATTGTGCTGTTTGCCTGTCAACAAAAGGTCCATAAAA
GTTACCTTCTAAGTCTGTGCCAGCATGAACTCCAGTTGGTAATTCCATATGGTGCATGTAACAAAAAGAG
ACACAGTCATAATCTATGTTAAAACCAACACTACCACATGAACCATTAAGGAATGAACCCTTAATAGTGA
AATTGGGCCTCATAGCACATTGGTAAACACCAGATGGTGAACCATTGTAACAAGCTAACACTGAAAAAGT
CTGTCCTGGTTGAATGCGAACAAACTTATACTTAGGTGTCTTAGGATTGGCTGTATCAACCTTAAGCTTA
AGTACACAATTTTGCATAGAATGTCCAATAACCCTGAGTTGAACATTACCAGCCTGTACCAAGAAATTAT
GATTAGACTTACGAATGAGTAAATCTTCATAATTAGGGTTAAGCATGTCTTCAGAGGTGCAGATCACATG
TCTTGGACAGTAAACTACGTCATCAAGCCAAAGACCGTTAAGTGTAGTTGTACCACAAGTTACTTGTACC
ATACAACCCTCAACTTTACCAGATGGGAATGCCATTTTTCTAAAACCACTCTGCAGCACGGCTGACATGG
CGCCCTGAAAATAAAGATTCTCAGTAGTGGGGATGTCGTAATCGCTCATGGGGTGATGGTGATGGTGATG
TTTCATGGTATATCTCCTTCTTAAAGTTAAACAAAATTATTTCTAGAGGGGAATTGTTATCCGCTCACAA
TTCCCCTATAGTGAGTCGTATTAATTTCGCGGGATCGAGATCTCGATCCTCTACGCCGGACGCATCGTGG
CCGGCATCACCGGCGCCACAGGTGCGGTTGCTGGCGCCTATATCGCCGACATCACCGATGGGGAAGATCG
GGCTCGCCACTTCGGGCTCATGAGCGCTTGTTTCGGCGTGGGTATGGTGGCAGGCCCCGTGGCCGGGGGA
CTGTTGGGCGCCATCTCCTTGCATGCACCATTCCTTGCGGCGGCGGTGCTCAACGGCCTCAACCTACTAC
TGGGCTGCTTCCTAATGCAGGAGTCGCATAAGGGAGAGCGTCGAGATCCCGGACACCATCGAATGGCGCA
AAACCTTTCGCGGTATGGCATGATAGCGCCCGGAAGAGAGTCAATTCAGGGTGGTGAATGTGAAACCAGT
AACGTTATACGATGTCGCAGAGTATGCCGGTGTCTCTTATCAGACCGTTTCCCGCGTGGTGAACCAGGCC
AGCCACGTTTCTGCGAAAACGCGGGAAAAAGTGGAAGCGGCGATGGCGGAGCTGAATTACATTCCCAACC
GCGTGGCACAACAACTGGCGGGCAAACAGTCGTTGCTGATTGGCGTTGCCACCTCCAGTCTGGCCCTGCA
CGCGCCGTCGCAAATTGTCGCGGCGATTAAATCTCGCGCCGATCAACTGGGTGCCAGCGTGGTGGTGTCG
ATGGTAGAACGAAGCGGCGTCGAAGCCTGTAAAGCGGCGGTGCACAATCTTCTCGCGCAACGCGTCAGTG
GGCTGATCATTAACTATCCGCTGGATGACCAGGATGCCATTGCTGTGGAAGCTGCCTGCACTAATGTTCC
GGCGTTATTTCTTGATGTCTCTGACCAGACACCCATCAACAGTATTATTTTCTCCCATGAAGACGGTACG
CGACTGGGCGTGGAGCATCTGGTCGCATTGGGTCACCAGCAAATCGCGCTGTTAGCGGGCCCATTAAGTT
CTGTCTCGGCGCGTCTGCGTCTGGCTGGCTGGCATAA
Features (pLannotate 1.2.2; 19 found; start..end, strand, type, name):
    488..509     +  protein_bind   CAP binding site: CAP binding activates transcription in the presence of cAMP. E. coli catabolite activator protein
    524..815     +  CDS            TcR (fragment): tetracycline efflux protein; tet; confers resistance to tetracycline
    887..1267    -  CDS            YPB1_ECOLX: Protein predicted: Swiss-Prot protein existence level 4. From Escherichia coli.
   1284..1475    +  CDS            rop: Rop protein, which maintains plasmids at low copy number; rop
   1577..1716    +  misc_feature   bom: basis of mobility region from pBR322
   1902..2490    -  rep_origin     ori: high-copy-number ColE1/pMB1/pBR322/pUC origin of replication
   2612..3427    +  CDS            KanR: aminoglycoside phosphotransferase; aph(3')-Ia; confers resistance to kanamycin in bacteria or G418 (Geneticin®) in eukaryotes
   3436..3493    -  promoter       AmpR promoter (fragment): bla
   3546..3974    -  rep_origin     f1 ori (sequence partly withheld): f1 bacteriophage origin of replication; arrow indicates direction of (+) strand synthesis
   4011..4058    -  terminator     T7 terminator: transcription terminator for bacteriophage T7 RNA polymerase
   4106..5089    -  CDS            R1A_SARS2 (fragment): Experimental evidence at protein level: Swiss-Prot protein existence level 1. [Non-structural protein 10]: Plays a pivotal role in viral transcription by stimulating both nsp14 3'-5' exoribonuclease and nsp16 2'-O-methyltransferase activities. Therefore plays an essential role in viral mRNAs cap methylation. From Severe acute respiratory syndrome coronavirus 2 (2019-nCoV) (SARS-CoV-2).
   5097..5117    -  CDS            capTEV™ (fragment): composite tag for in vivo biotinylation, TEV protease cleavage, and 6xHis tagging
   5146..5164    -  CDS            7xHis (fragment): 6xHis affinity tag
   5177..5199    -  RBS            RBS: efficient ribosome binding site from bacteriophage T7 gene 10 (Olins and Rangwala, 1989)
   5214..5238    -  protein_bind   lac operator: The lac repressor binds to the lac operator to inhibit transcription in E. coli. This inhibition can be relieved by adding lactose or isopropyl-β-D-thiogalactopyranoside (IPTG). lac repressor encoded by lacI
   5239..5257    -  promoter       T7 promoter: promoter for bacteriophage T7 RNA polymerase
   5279..5558    +  CDS            TcR (fragment): tetracycline efflux protein; tet; confers resistance to tetracycline
   5566..5643    +  promoter       lacI promoter: lacI
   5644..475     +  CDS            lacI (across the origin): lac repressor; lacI; The lac repressor binds to the lac operator to inhibit transcription in E. coli. This inhibition can be relieved by adding lactose or isopropyl-β-D-thiogalactopyranoside (IPTG).
