[The description below was written by a language model from this plasmid's Addgene catalogue record and pLannotate feature annotations shown in this document.]
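Description:
SARS-CoV-2 Mpro protease (A193S mutant) is a bacterial expression plasmid built on the pET28-LIC backbone, with the insert introduced by ligation-independent cloning. The sequenced construct is 6,251 nt and carries the usual pET-type maintenance elements. These are a ColE1/pMB1-family origin together with the rop gene and the bom region from pBR322, an f1 phage origin, and an aminoglycoside phosphotransferase gene conferring kanamycin resistance for selection in E. coli. Short tetracycline-resistance fragments and a partial AmpR promoter are also annotated, and they appear to be non-functional backbone remnants.

The payload is the main protease (Mpro, also called 3CLpro or 3C-like protease) of SARS-CoV-2, a segment of the ORF1ab/pp1a replicase polyprotein. It carries the A193S substitution, which the record describes as a clinically observed mutation. The automated annotation matches this roughly 1 kb coding region to the pp1a polyprotein entry, but the accompanying functional text concerns nsp10 and does not describe this insert. Expression is driven by a T7 promoter with an adjacent lac operator and the T7 gene 10 ribosome binding site, and it ends at a T7 terminator. A plasmid-borne lacI gene under its own promoter supplies repressor, so transcription needs a host providing T7 RNA polymerase and is induced with IPTG. Upstream of the protease, a polyhistidine tag is annotated, followed by a short match to a TEV-cleavage-containing tag. This suggests an N-terminal His tag that can be removed with TEV protease after affinity purification.

The stated purpose is bacterial production of the A193S Mpro variant. The record does not specify how the purified protein is to be used.
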