Addgene plasmid #204771: SARS-CoV-2 Mpro protease (A193S mutant - clinical mutant); aliases: 3CLpro, 3C-like
Purpose: Bacterial expression of Sars Cov 2 MPRO A193S mutant
Depositing lab: ASAP Discovery & Frank von Delft. Depositing organization: University of Oxford.
Backbone
  Vector backbone: pET28-LIC
  Vector type: Bacterial Expression
Growth in bacteria
  Bacterial resistance: Kanamycin, 50 μg/mL
  Growth temperature: 37°C
  Growth strain: DH5alpha
  Copy number: Unknown
Gene/Insert
  Gene/Insert name: Sars Cov 2 MPRO
  Species: Sars Cov 2
  Mutation: A193S
  Entrez Gene: ORF1ab (a.k.a. GU280_gp01)
  Cloning method: Ligation Independent Cloning
How to cite: SARS-CoV-2 Mpro protease (A193S mutant - clinical mutant); aliases: 3CLpro, 3C-like was a gift from ASAP Discovery & Frank von Delft (Addgene plasmid # 204771 ; http://n2t.net/addgene:204771 ; RRID:Addgene_204771)
